>Addgene plasmid #110502 | EGFP-Rab13-Q67L | addgene full sequence | sequence record 210501 | Addgene NGS Result
CGTTACATAACTTACGGTAAATGGCCCGCCTGGCTGACCGCCCAACGACCCCCGCCCATTGACGTCAATA
ATGACGTATGTTCCCATAGTAACGCCAATAGGGACTTTCCATTGACGTCAATGGGTGGAGTATTTACGGT
AAACTGCCCACTTGGCAGTACATCAAGTGTATCATATGCCAAGTACGCCCCCTATTGACGTCAATGACGG
TAAATGGCCCGCCTGGCATTATGCCCAGTACATGACCTTATGGGACTTTCCTACTTGGCAGTACATCTAC
GTATTAGTCATCGCTATTACCATGGTGATGCGGTTTTGGCAGTACATCAATGGGCGTGGATAGCGGTTTG
ACTCACGGGGATTTCCAAGTCTCCACCCCATTGACGTCAATGGGAGTTTGTTTTGGCACCAAAATCAACG
GGACTTTCCAAAATGTCGTAACAACTCCGCCCCATTGACGCAAATGGGCGGTAGGCGTGTACGGTGGGAG
GTCTATATAAGCAGAGCTGGTTTAGTGAACCGTCAGATCCGCTAGCGCTACCGGTCGCCACCATGGTGAG
CAAGGGCGAGGAGCTGTTCACCGGGGTGGTGCCCATCCTGGTCGAGCTGGACGGCGACGTAAACGGCCAC
AAGTTCAGCGTGTCCGGCGAGGGCGAGGGCGATGCCACCTACGGCAAGCTGACCCTGAAGTTCATCTGCA
CCACCGGCAAGCTGCCCGTGCCCTGGCCCACCCTCGTGACCACCCTGACCTACGGCGTGCAGTGCTTCAG
CCGCTACCCCGACCACATGAAGCAGCACGACTTCTTCAAGTCCGCCATGCCCGAAGGCTACGTCCAGGAG
CGCACCATCTTCTTCAAGGACGACGGCAACTACAAGACCCGCGCCGAGGTGAAGTTCGAGGGCGACACCC
TGGTGAACCGCATCGAGCTGAAGGGCATCGACTTCAAGGAGGACGGCAACATCCTGGGGCACAAGCTGGA
GTACAACTACAACAGCCACAACGTCTATATCATGGCCGACAAGCAGAAGAACGGCATCAAGGTGAACTTC
AAGATCCGCCACAACATCGAGGACGGCAGCGTGCAGCTCGCCGACCACTACCAGCAGAACACCCCCATCG
GCGACGGCCCCGTGCTGCTGCCCGACAACCACTACCTGAGCACCCAGTCCGCCCTGAGCAAAGACCCCAA
CGAGAAGCGCGATCACATGGTCCTGCTGGAGTTCGTGACCGCCGCCGGGATCACTCTCGGCATGGACGAG
CTGTACAAGTCCGGACTCAGATCTCGAGCTCAAGCTTCGAATTCCCGGGATATCGTCGACCCACGCGTCC
GCTGGGCTCCGTGCCGCTCTGTTTGCCAACCGTCCAGTCCCGCCTACCAGTGCCGGGCGCTCCCCACCCC
TCCCCCGGCTCCCCCGGTGTCCGCCATGGCCAAAGCCTACGACCACCTCTTCAAGTTGCTGCTGATCGGG
GACTCGGGGGTGGGCAAGACTTGTCTGATCATTCGCTTTGCAGAGGACAACTTCAACAACACTTACATCT
CCACCATCGGAATTGATTTCAAGATCCGCACTGTGGATATAGAGGGGAAGAAGATCAAACTACAAGTCTG
GGACACGGCTGGCCTTGAGCGGTTCAAGACAATAACTACTGCCTACTACCGTGGAGCCATGGGCATTATC
CTAGTATACGACATCACGGATGAGAAATCTTTCGAGAATATTCAGAACTGGATGAAAAGCATCAAGGAGA
ATGCCTCGGCTGGGGTGGAGCGCCTCTTGCTGGGGAACAAATGTGACATGGAGGCCAAGAGGAAGGTGCA
GAAGGAGCAGGCCGATAAGTTGGCTCGAGAGCATGGAATCCGATTTTTCGAAACTAGTGCTAAATCCAGT
ATGAATGTGGATGAGGCTTTTAGTTCCCTGGCCCGGGACATCTTGCTCAAGTCAGGAGGCCGGAGATCAG
GAAACGGCAACAAGCCTCCCAGTACTGACCTGAAAACTTGTGACAAGAAGAACACCAACAAGTGCTCCCT
GGGCTGAGGATCCACCGGATCTAGATAACTGATCATAATCAGCCATACCACATTTGTAGAGGTTTTACTT
GCTTTAAAAAACCTCCCACACCTCCCCCTGAACCTGAAACATAAAATGAATGCAATTGTTGTTGTTAACT
TGTTTATTGCAGCTTATAATGGTTACAAATAAAGCAATAGCATCACAAATTTCACAAATAAAGCATTTTT
TTCACTGCATTCTAGTTGTGGTTTGTCCAAACTCATCAATGTATCTTAACGCGTAAATTGTAAGCGTTAA
TATTTTGTTAAAATTCGCGTTAAATTTTTGTTAAATCAGCTCATTTTTTAACCAATAGGCCGAAATCGGC
AAAATCCCTTATAAATCAAAAGAATAGACCGAGATAGGGT
[37 nt withheld, positions 2421-2457]
AAAGAACGTGGACTCCAACGTCAAAGG
[49 nt withheld, positions 2485-2533]
T
[91 nt withheld, positions 2535-2625]
G
[124 nt withheld, positions 2627-2750]
CAGGTGGCACTTTTCGGGGAAATGTGCGCGGAACCCCTATTTGTTTATTTTTCTAAATACATTCAAATAT
GTATCCGCTCATGAGACAATAACCCTGATAAATGCTTCAATAATATTGAAAAAGGAAGAGTCCTGAGGCG
GAAAGAACCAGCTGTGGAATGTGTGTCAGTTAGGGTGTGGAAAGTCCCCAGGCTCCCCAGCAGGCAGAAG
TATGCAAAGCATGCATCTCAATTAGTCAGCAACCAGGTGTGGAAAGTCCCCAGGCTCCCCAGCAGGCAGA
AGTATGCAAAGCATGCATCTCAATTAGTCAGCAACCATAGTCCCGCCCCTAACTCCGCCCATCCCGCCCC
TAACTCCGCCCAGTTCCGCCCATTCTCCGCCCCATGGCTGACTAATTTTTTTTATTTATGCAGAGGCCGA
GGCCGCCTCGGCCTCTGAGCTATTCCAGAAGTAGTGAGGAGGCTTTTTTGGAGGCCTAGGCTTTTGCAAA
GATCGATCAAGAGACAGGATGAGGATCGTTTCGCATGATTGAACAAGATGGATTGCACGCAGGTTCTCCG
GCCGCTTGGGTGGAGAGGCTATTCGGCTATGACTGGGCACAACAGACAATCGGCTGCTCTGATGCCGCCG
TGTTCCGGCTGTCAGCGCAGGGGCGCCCGGTTCTTTTTGTCAAGACCGACCTGTCCGGTGCCCTGAATGA
ACTGCAAGACGAGGCAGCGCGGCTATCGTGGCTGGCCACGACGGGCGTTCCTTGCGCAGCTGTGCTCGAC
GTTGTCACTGAAGCGGGAAGGGACTGGCTGCTATTGGGCGAAGTGCCGGGGCAGGATCTCCTGTCATCTC
ACCTTGCTCCTGCCGAGAAAGTATCCATCATGGCTGATGCAATGCGGCGGCTGCATACGCTTGATCCGGC
TACCTGCCCATTCGACCACCAAGCGAAACATCGCATCGAGCGAGCACGTACTCGGATGGAAGCCGGTCTT
GTCGATCAGGATGATCTGGACGAAGAGCATCAGGGGCTCGCGCCAGCCGAACTGTTCGCCAGGCTCAAGG
CGAGCATGCCCGACGGCGAGGATCTCGTCGTGACCCATGGCGATGCCTGCTTGCCGAATATCATGGTGGA
AAATGGCCGCTTTTCTGGATTCATCGACTGTGGCCGGCTGGGTGTGGCGGACCGCTATCAGGACATAGCG
TTGGCTACCCGTGATATTGCTGAAGAGCTTGGCGGCGAATGGGCTGACCGCTTCCTCGTGCTTTACGGTA
TCGCCGCTCCCGATTCGCAGCGCATCGCCTTCTATCGCCTTCTTGACGAGTTCTTCTGAGCGGGACTCTG
GGGTTCGAAATGACCGACCAAGCGACGCCCAACCTGCCATCACGAGATTTCGATTCCACCGCCGCCTTCT
ATGAAAGGTTGGGCTTCGGAATCGTTTTCCGGGACGCCGGCTGGATGATCCTCCAGCGCGGGGATCTCAT
GCTGGAGTTCTTCGCCCACCCTAGGGGGAGGCTAACTGAAACACGGAAGGAGACAATACCGGAAGGAACC
CGCGCTATGACGGCAATAAAAAGACAGAATAAAACGCACGGTGTTGGGTCGTTTGTTCATAAACGCGGGG
TTCGGTCCCAGGGCTGGCACTCTGTCGATACCCCACCGAGACCCCATTGGGGCCAATACGCCCGCGTTTC
TTCCTTTTCCCCACCCCACCCCCCAAGTTCGGGTGAAGGCCCAGGGCTCGCAGCCAACGTCGGGGCGGCA
GGCCCTGCCATAGCCTCAGGTTACTCATATATACTTTAGATTGATTTAAAACTTCATTTTTAATTTAAAA
GGATCTAGGTGAAGATCCTTTTTGATAATCTCATGACCAAAATCCCTTAACGTGAGTTTTCGTTCCACTG
AGCGTCAGACCCCGTAGAAAAGATCAAAGGATCTTCTTGAGATCCTTTTTTTCTGCGCGTAATCTGCTGC
TTGCAAACAAAAAAACCACCGCTACCAGCGGTGGTTTGTTTGCCGGATCAAGAGCTACCAACTCTTTTTC
CGAAGGTAACTGGCTTCAGCAGAGCGCAGATACCAAATACTGTTCTTCTAGTGTAGCCGTAGTTAGGCCA
CCACTTCAAGAACTCTGTAGCACCGCCTACATACCTCGCTCTGCTAATCCTGTTACCAGTGGCTGCTGCC
AGTGGCGATAAGTCGTGTCTTACCGGGTTGGACTCAAGACGATAGTTACCGGATAAGGCGCAGCGGTCGG
GCTGAACGGGGGGTTCGTGCACACAGCCCAGCTTGGAGCGAACGACCTACACCGAACTGAGATACCTACA
GCGTGAGCTATGAGAAAGCGCCACGCTTCCCGAAGGGAGAAAGGCGGACAGGTATCCGGTAAGCGGCAGG
GTCGGAACAGGAGAGCGCACGAGGGAGCTTCCAGGGGGAAACGCCTGGTATCTTTATAGTCCTGTCGGGT
TTCGCCACCTCTGACTTGAGCGTCGATTTTTGTGATGCTCGTCAGGGGGGCGGAGCCTATGGAAAAACGC
CAGCAACGCGGCCTTTTTACGGTTCCTGGCCTTTTGCTGGCCTTTTGCTCACATGTTCTTTCCTGCGTTA
TCCCCTGATTCTGTGGATAACCGTATTACCGCCATGCATTAGTTATTAATAGTAATCAATTACGGGGTCA
TTAGTTCATAGCCCATATATGGAGTTCCG
Features (pLannotate 1.2.2; 16 found; start..end, strand, type, name):
      1..304     +  enhancer       CMV enhancer: human cytomegalovirus immediate early enhancer
    305..508     +  promoter       CMV promoter: human cytomegalovirus (CMV) immediate early promoter
    553..1269    +  CDS            EGFP: EGFP is a basic (constitutively fluorescent) green fluorescent protein published in 1996, derived from Aequorea victoria. It is reported to be a rapidly-maturing weak dimer with moderate acid sensitivity.
   1270..1304    +  misc_feature   MCS (fragment): multiple cloning site
   1426..2034    +  CDS            RAB13: RAB13_HUMAN - Experimental evidence at protein level: Swiss-Prot protein existence level 1. The small GTPases Rab are key regulators of intracellular membrane trafficking, from the formation of transport vesicles to their fusion with membranes. Rabs cycle between an inactive GDP-bound form and an active GTP-bound form that is able to recruit to membranes different sets of downstream effectors directly responsible for vesicle formation, movement, tethering and fusion. That Rab is involved in endocytic recycling and regulates the transport to the plasma membrane of transmembrane proteins like th
   2060..2144    +  CDS            large T antigen (fragment): large T antigen from SV40 (simian virus 40)
   2167..2288    +  polyA_signal   SV40 poly(A) signal: SV40 polyadenylation signal
   2322..2750    -  rep_origin     f1 ori (sequence partly withheld): f1 bacteriophage origin of replication; arrow indicates direction of (+) strand synthesis
   2777..2881    +  promoter       AmpR promoter: bla
   2883..3240    +  promoter       SV40 promoter: SV40 enhancer and early promoter
   3275..4069    +  CDS            NeoR/KanR: aminoglycoside phosphotransferase from Tn5; aph(3')-II (or nptII); confers resistance to neomycin, kanamycin, and G418 (Geneticin®)
   4090..4242    +  CDS            ble (fragment): BLE_KLEPN - Experimental evidence at protein level: Swiss-Prot protein existence level 1. Binding protein with a strong affinity to the bleomycin family of antibiotics. Binds to CL990; an antimitotic-antibiotic compound. From Klebsiella pneumoniae.
   4301..4348    +  polyA_signal   HSV TK poly(A) signal: herpes simplex virus thymidine kinase polyadenylation signal (Cole and Stacy, 1985)
   4439..4455    -  polyA_signal   bGH poly(A) signal (fragment): bovine growth hormone polyadenylation signal
   4677..5265    +  rep_origin     ori: high-copy-number ColE1/pMB1/pBR322/pUC origin of replication
   5380..5439    +  enhancer       CMV enhancer (fragment): human cytomegalovirus immediate early enhancer
