[The description below was written by a language model from this plasmid's Addgene catalogue record and pLannotate feature annotations shown in this document.]
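Description:
EGFP-Rab13-Q67L is a mammalian expression plasmid built on the pEGFP-C1 backbone that produces human RAB13 carrying the Q67L substitution as a fusion to the C-terminus of EGFP. The sequenced plasmid is about 5.4 kb. It is propagated in E. coli through a high-copy ColE1/pUC-type origin and selected with kanamycin. The single NeoR/KanR (Tn5 aminoglycoside phosphotransferase) gene sits behind tandem bacterial (bla-type) and SV40 early promoters and is followed by an HSV TK polyadenylation signal, so the same marker can also support G418 selection in transfected mammalian cells. An f1 origin is present as well. Short annotated fragments of ble, the bGH poly(A) signal and SV40 large T antigen appear to be backbone remnants or partial matches rather than functional elements.

The expression cassette consists of the human CMV immediate early enhancer and promoter driving EGFP, followed by a remnant of the multiple cloning site and a linker region, then the RAB13 coding sequence, with an SV40 polyadenylation signal terminating the transcript. Placing EGFP at the N-terminus leaves the Rab C-terminus free, which is where Rab GTPases are normally prenylated for membrane attachment. Rab proteins cycle between GDP-bound inactive and GTP-bound active states. The record describes the Q67L mutant as constitutively active, consistent with the glutamine-to-leucine change used in small GTPases to impair GTP hydrolysis and hold the protein in its active form. RAB13 is annotated as acting in endocytic recycling and delivery of transmembrane proteins to the plasma membrane, so the construct suits live or fixed-cell imaging of active Rab13 localisation and tests of how locked-on Rab13 affects trafficking. The record does not state a more specific application.
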