Addgene plasmid #110502: EGFP-Rab13-Q67L
Purpose: Constitutive Active
Depositing lab: Bernardo Mainou. Depositing organization: Emory University.
Backbone
  Vector backbone: pEGFP-C1
  Backbone size w/o insert (bp): 4700
  Vector type: Mammalian Expression
Growth in bacteria
  Bacterial resistance: Kanamycin, 50 μg/mL
  Growth temperature: 37°C
  Growth strain: DH5alpha
  Copy number: High Copy
Gene/Insert
  Gene/Insert name: Rab13-Q67L
  Species: H. sapiens (human)
  Mutation: Q67L
  Entrez Gene: RAB13 (a.k.a. GIG4)
  Tag / fusion protein: EGFP (N terminal on backbone)
  Cloning method: Ligation Independent Cloning
Terms and licenses: Academic/Nonprofit Terms; Industry Terms: Not Available to Industry
How to cite: EGFP-Rab13-Q67L was a gift from Bernardo Mainou (Addgene plasmid # 110502 ; http://n2t.net/addgene:110502 ; RRID:Addgene_110502)
